Addgene plasmid #121350: pUC57-Kan_GY11_00121271
Purpose: Level 0 Golden-Gate compatible vector
Depositing lab: Sophien Kamoun. Depositing organization: Sainsbury Laboratory, Norwich. Publication: A Clone Resource of Magnaporthe oryzae Effectors That Share Sequence and Structural Similarities Across Host-Specific Lineages. Petit-Houdenot Y, Langner T, Harant A, Win J, Kamoun S. Mol Plant Microbe Interact. 2020 Aug;33(8):1032-1035. doi: 10.1094/MPMI-03-20-0052-A. Epub 2020 Jun 22. PubMed 32460610.
Backbone
  Vector backbone: pUC57-Kan
  Backbone size w/o insert (bp): 2626
  Vector type: Golden Gate
  Selectable markers: lacZ
Growth in bacteria
  Bacterial resistance: Kanamycin, 50 μg/mL
  Growth temperature: 37°C
  Growth strain: DH5alpha
  Copy number: High Copy
Gene/Insert
  Gene/Insert name: GY11_00121271
  Mutation: Magnaporthe oryzae
  Cloning method: Restriction Enzyme; 5′ cloning site EcoRV (unknown if destroyed); 3′ cloning site EcoRV (unknown if destroyed)
  Sequencing primers: 5′ M13Fw; 3′ M13Rv
Terms and licenses: Academic/Nonprofit Terms; Industry Terms: Not Available to Industry
How to cite: pUC57-Kan_GY11_00121271 was a gift from Sophien Kamoun (Addgene plasmid # 121350 ; http://n2t.net/addgene:121350 ; RRID:Addgene_121350)
