[The description below was written by a language model from this plasmid's Addgene catalogue record and pLannotate feature annotations shown in this document.]
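Description:
pUC57-Kan_GY11_00121271 is a small, high-copy E. coli cloning plasmid that serves as a Level 0 module in a Golden Gate assembly system. It is built on the pUC57-Kan backbone and carries a ColE1/pUC-type origin of replication. Selection is by kanamycin, through an aph(3')-Ia aminoglycoside phosphotransferase gene that the annotation places directly downstream of the bla (AmpR) promoter. The feature table also picks up short remnants typical of pUC-family backbones: fragments of rop, the pBR322 bom region and lacI. These are not expected to be functional.

The insert is GY11_00121271, a sequence from the rice blast fungus Magnaporthe oryzae. According to the associated publication title, it belongs to a clone collection of effectors that share sequence and structural similarity across host-specific lineages. It was placed in the backbone's EcoRV site, within the lacZα region. In the annotation, an unannotated gap of roughly 500 nt lies between the lac promoter/operator/CAP site and the remaining lacZα fragment, which is consistent with the insert interrupting lacZα. That position also fits lacZ being listed as a screening marker and the M13 forward and reverse sites being used to sequence across the insert. The insert itself is not annotated, and the record does not state its exact boundaries, whether it encodes the full-length or mature protein, or which type IIS enzyme sites and overhangs flank it.

No eukaryotic promoter, tag or terminator is present, so the plasmid is a storage and donor module rather than an expression construct. Its intended use is to supply the effector sequence for assembly into higher-level Golden Gate constructs with promoters, tags and terminators.
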