Features (pLannotate 1.2.2; 10 found; start..end, strand, type, name):
    137..236     +  misc_feature   bom (fragment): basis of mobility region from pBR322
    242..399     -  CDS            lacZα (fragment): LacZα fragment of β-galactosidase; lacZ fragment
    915..931     -  protein_bind   lac operator: The lac repressor binds to the lac operator to inhibit transcription in E. coli. This inhibition can be relieved by adding lactose or isopropyl-β-D-thiogalactopyranoside (IPTG). lac repressor encoded by lacI
    939..969     -  promoter       lac promoter: promoter for the E. coli lac operon
    984..1005    -  protein_bind   CAP binding site: CAP binding activates transcription in the presence of cAMP. E. coli catabolite activator protein
   1018..1110    -  CDS            lacI (fragment): lac repressor; lacI; The lac repressor binds to the lac operator to inhibit transcription in E. coli. This inhibition can be relieved by adding lactose or isopropyl-β-D-thiogalactopyranoside (IPTG).
   1293..1881    -  rep_origin     ori: high-copy-number ColE1/pMB1/pBR322/pUC origin of replication
   2052..2867    -  CDS            KanR: aminoglycoside phosphotransferase; aph(3')-Ia; confers resistance to kanamycin in bacteria or G418 (Geneticin®) in eukaryotes
   2868..2972    -  promoter       AmpR promoter: bla
   3067..35      +  CDS            rop (fragment) (across the origin): Rop protein, which maintains plasmids at low copy number; rop
>Addgene plasmid #121350 | pUC57-Kan_GY11_00121271 | depositor full sequence | sequence record 231424 | pUC57-Kan_GY11_00121271 sequence 3067 bps
TCGCGCGTTTCGGTGATGACGGTGAAAACCTCTGACACATGCAGCTCCCGGAGACGGTCACAGCTTGTCT
GTAAGCGGATGCCGGGAGCAGACAAGCCCGTCAGGGCGCGTCAGCGGGTGTTGGCGGGTGTCGGGGCTGG
CTTAACTATGCGGCATCAGAGCAGATTGTACTGAGAGTGCACCATATGCGGTGTGAAATACCGCACAGAT
GCGTAAGGAGAAAATACCGCATCAGGCGCCATTCGCCATTCAGGCTGCGCAACTGTTGGGAAGGGCGATC
GGTGCGGGCCTCTTCGCTATTACGCCAGCTGGCGAAAGGGGGATGTGCTGCAAGGCGATTAAGTTGGGTA
ACGCCAGGGTTTTCCCAGTCACGACGTTGTAAAACGACGGCCAGTGAATTGACGCGTATTGGGATGGAAC
TTGGTCTCTAAGCTCATCTCATATGCAAATCAAATCTTTCCCAATCAACTTGAATAACATCATCATTATG
AATACCTGGAATAACAGCAATTTGATTTTTAGAAGAATAATGTGGTCTACATTCTCTATCAAATCTAACT
TTAACACCAAAAATATTTTGTTTAGAATTTTTAGCAGCTTTACCATGATGAGAAAAAGAATAAGTACCTT
CTTGAGAATGTTTTCTTCTTCTAGCATCAGTTTCTTGATTTCTATAAACAGTATATTCACATTCAGCTGG
TGGTGGAGTAGAAGAAGAAGCTTTTTTTTTAAAAAAATTAACAAAACCAGCAGCAGTATTAGAAATTCTA
CCTGGTGGTTTAGTTGGAACATCTGGAGAATTAGTTGGAACATCTGGTGGATTAGTTGGAACAGCAGACA
TTAGAGACCAAGTTCCATCCCAATGGCGCGCCGAGCTTGGCTCGAGCATGGTCATAGCTGTTTCCTGTGT
GAAATTGTTATCCGCTCACAATTCCACACAACATACGAGCCGGAAGCATAAAGTGTAAAGCCTGGGGTGC
CTAATGAGTGAGCTAACTCACATTAATTGCGTTGCGCTCACTGCCCGCTTTCCAGTCGGGAAACCTGTCG
TGCCAGCTGCATTAATGAATCGGCCAACGCGCGGGGAGAGGCGGTTTGCGTATTGGGCGCTCTTCCGCTT
CCTCGCTCACTGACTCGCTGCGCTCGGTCGTTCGGCTGCGGCGAGCGGTATCAGCTCACTCAAAGGCGGT
AATACGGTTATCCACAGAATCAGGGGATAACGCAGGAAAGAACATGTGAGCAAAAGGCCAGCAAAAGGCC
AGGAACCGTAAAAAGGCCGCGTTGCTGGCGTTTTTCCATAGGCTCCGCCCCCCTGACGAGCATCACAAAA
ATCGACGCTCAAGTCAGAGGTGGCGAAACCCGACAGGACTATAAAGATACCAGGCGTTTCCCCCTGGAAG
CTCCCTCGTGCGCTCTCCTGTTCCGACCCTGCCGCTTACCGGATACCTGTCCGCCTTTCTCCCTTCGGGA
AGCGTGGCGCTTTCTCATAGCTCACGCTGTAGGTATCTCAGTTCGGTGTAGGTCGTTCGCTCCAAGCTGG
GCTGTGTGCACGAACCCCCCGTTCAGCCCGACCGCTGCGCCTTATCCGGTAACTATCGTCTTGAGTCCAA
CCCGGTAAGACACGACTTATCGCCACTGGCAGCAGCCACTGGTAACAGGATTAGCAGAGCGAGGTATGTA
GGCGGTGCTACAGAGTTCTTGAAGTGGTGGCCTAACTACGGCTACACTAGAAGAACAGTATTTGGTATCT
GCGCTCTGCTGAAGCCAGTTACCTTCGGAAAAAGAGTTGGTAGCTCTTGATCCGGCAAACAAACCACCGC
TGGTAGCGGTGGTTTTTTTGTTTGCAAGCAGCAGATTACGCGCAGAAAAAAAGGATCTCAAGAAGATCCT
TTGATCTTTTCTACGGGGTCTGACGCTCAGTGGAACGAAAACTCACGTTAAGGGATTTTGGTCATGAGAT
TATCAAAAAGGATCTTCACCTAGATCCTTTTAAATTAAAAATGAAGTTTTAAATCAATCTAAAGTATATA
TGAGTAAACTTGGTCTGACAGTTAGAAAAACTCATCGAGCATCAAATGAAACTGCAATTTATTCATATCA
GGATTATCAATACCATATTTTTGAAAAAGCCGTTTCTGTAATGAAGGAGAAAACTCACCGAGGCAGTTCC
ATAGGATGGCAAGATCCTGGTATCGGTCTGCGATTCCGACTCGTCCAACATCAATACAACCTATTAATTT
CCCCTCGTCAAAAATAAGGTTATCAAGTGAGAAATCACCATGAGTGACGACTGAATCCGGTGAGAATGGC
AAAAGTTTATGCATTTCTTTCCAGACTTGTTCAACAGGCCAGCCATTACGCTCGTCATCAAAATCACTCG
CATCAACCAAACCGTTATTCATTCGTGATTGCGCCTGAGCGAGACGAAATACGCGATCGCTGTTAAAAGG
ACAATTACAAACAGGAATCGAATGCAACCGGCGCAGGAACACTGCCAGCGCATCAACAATATTTTCACCT
GAATCAGGATATTCTTCTAATACCTGGAATGCTGTTTTCCCAGGGATCGCAGTGGTGAGTAACCATGCAT
CATCAGGAGTACGGATAAAATGCTTGATGGTCGGAAGAGGCATAAATTCCGTCAGCCAGTTTAGTCTGAC
CATCTCATCTGTAACATCATTGGCAACGCTACCTTTGCCATGTTTCAGAAACAACTCTGGCGCATCGGGC
TTCCCATACAATCGATAGATTGTCGCACCTGATTGCCCGACATTATCGCGAGCCCATTTATACCCATATA
AATCAGCATCCATGTTGGAATTTAATCGCGGCCTAGAGCAAGACGTTTCCCGTTGAATATGGCTCATACT
CTTCCTTTTTCAATATTATTGAAGCATTTATCAGGGTTATTGTCTCATGAGCGGATACATATTTGAATGT
ATTTAGAAAAATAAACAAATAGGGGTTCCGCGCACATTTCCCCGAAAAGTGCCACCTGACGTCTAAGAAA
CCATTATTATCATGACATTAACCTATAAAAATAGGCGTATCACGAGGCCCTTTCGTC
