>Addgene plasmid #121350 | pUC57-Kan_GY11_00121271 | depositor partial sequence | sequence record 230952 | GY11_00121271
TTGGTCTCTAATGTCTGCTGTTCCAACTAATCCACCAGATGTTCCAACTAATTCTCCAGATGTTCCAACT
AAACCACCAGGTAGAATTTCTAATACTGCTGCTGGTTTTGTTAATTTTTTTAAAAAAAAAGCTTCTTCTT
CTACTCCACCACCAGCTGAATGTGAATATACTGTTTATAGAAATCAAGAAACTGATGCTAGAAGAAGAAA
ACATTCTCAAGAAGGTACTTATTCTTTTTCTCATCATGGTAAAGCTGCTAAAAATTCTAAACAAAATATT
TTTGGTGTTAAAGTTAGATTTGATAGAGAATGTAGACCACATTATTCTTCTAAAAATCAAATTGCTGTTA
TTCCAGGTATTCATAATGATGATGTTATTCAAGTTGATTGGGAAAGATTTGATTTGCATATGAGATGAGC
TTAGAGACCAA
