>Addgene plasmid #121350 | pUC57-Kan_GY11_00121271 | depositor partial sequence | sequence record 230953 | empty_vector
TCGCGCGTTTCGGTGATGACGGTGAAAACCTCTGACACATGCAGCTCCCGGAGACGGTCACAGCTTGTCT
GTAAGCGGATGCCGGGAGCAGACAAGCCCGTCAGGGCGCGTCAGCGGGTGTTGGCGGGTGTCGGGGCTGG
CTTAACTATGCGGCATCAGAGCAGATTGTACTGAGAGTGCACCATATGCGGTGTGAAATACCGCACAGAT
GCGTAAGGAGAAAATACCGCATCAGGCGCCATTCGCCATTCAGGCTGCGCAACTGTTGGGAAGGGCGATC
GGTGCGGGCCTCTTCGCTATTACGCCAGCTGGCGAAAGGGGGATGTGCTGCAAGGCGATTAAGTTGGGTA
ACGCCAGGGTTTTCCCAGTCACGACGTTGTAAAACGACGGCCAGTGAATTGACGCGTATTGGGATATCCC
AATGGCGCGCCGAGCTTGGCTCGAGCATGGTCATAGCTGTTTCCTGTGTGAAATTGTTATCCGCTCACAA
TTCCACACAACATACGAGCCGGAAGCATAAAGTGTAAAGCCTGGGGTGCCTAATGAGTGAGCTAACTCAC
ATTAATTGCGTTGCGCTCACTGCCCGCTTTCCAGTCGGGAAACCTGTCGTGCCAGCTGCATTAATGAATC
GGCCAACGCGCGGGGAGAGGCGGTTTGCGTATTGGGCGCTCTTCCGCTTCCTCGCTCACTGACTCGCTGC
GCTCGGTCGTTCGGCTGCGGCGAGCGGTATCAGCTCACTCAAAGGCGGTAATACGGTTATCCACAGAATC
AGGGGATAACGCAGGAAAGAACATGTGAGCAAAAGGCCAGCAAAAGGCCAGGAACCGTAAAAAGGCCGCG
TTGCTGGCGTTTTTCCATAGGCTCCGCCCCCCTGACGAGCATCACAAAAATCGACGCTCAAGTCAGAGGT
GGCGAAACCCGACAGGACTATAAAGATACCAGGCGTTTCCCCCTGGAAGCTCCCTCGTGCGCTCTCCTGT
TCCGACCCTGCCGCTTACCGGATACCTGTCCGCCTTTCTCCCTTCGGGAAGCGTGGCGCTTTCTCATAGC
TCACGCTGTAGGTATCTCAGTTCGGTGTAGGTCGTTCGCTCCAAGCTGGGCTGTGTGCACGAACCCCCCG
TTCAGCCCGACCGCTGCGCCTTATCCGGTAACTATCGTCTTGAGTCCAACCCGGTAAGACACGACTTATC
GCCACTGGCAGCAGCCACTGGTAACAGGATTAGCAGAGCGAGGTATGTAGGCGGTGCTACAGAGTTCTTG
AAGTGGTGGCCTAACTACGGCTACACTAGAAGAACAGTATTTGGTATCTGCGCTCTGCTGAAGCCAGTTA
CCTTCGGAAAAAGAGTTGGTAGCTCTTGATCCGGCAAACAAACCACCGCTGGTAGCGGTGGTTTTTTTGT
TTGCAAGCAGCAGATTACGCGCAGAAAAAAAGGATCTCAAGAAGATCCTTTGATCTTTTCTACGGGGTCT
GACGCTCAGTGGAACGAAAACTCACGTTAAGGGATTTTGGTCATGAGATTATCAAAAAGGATCTTCACCT
AGATCCTTTTAAATTAAAAATGAAGTTTTAAATCAATCTAAAGTATATATGAGTAAACTTGGTCTGACAG
TTAGAAAAACTCATCGAGCATCAAATGAAACTGCAATTTATTCATATCAGGATTATCAATACCATATTTT
TGAAAAAGCCGTTTCTGTAATGAAGGAGAAAACTCACCGAGGCAGTTCCATAGGATGGCAAGATCCTGGT
ATCGGTCTGCGATTCCGACTCGTCCAACATCAATACAACCTATTAATTTCCCCTCGTCAAAAATAAGGTT
ATCAAGTGAGAAATCACCATGAGTGACGACTGAATCCGGTGAGAATGGCAAAAGTTTATGCATTTCTTTC
CAGACTTGTTCAACAGGCCAGCCATTACGCTCGTCATCAAAATCACTCGCATCAACCAAACCGTTATTCA
TTCGTGATTGCGCCTGAGCGAGACGAAATACGCGATCGCTGTTAAAAGGACAATTACAAACAGGAATCGA
ATGCAACCGGCGCAGGAACACTGCCAGCGCATCAACAATATTTTCACCTGAATCAGGATATTCTTCTAAT
ACCTGGAATGCTGTTTTCCCAGGGATCGCAGTGGTGAGTAACCATGCATCATCAGGAGTACGGATAAAAT
GCTTGATGGTCGGAAGAGGCATAAATTCCGTCAGCCAGTTTAGTCTGACCATCTCATCTGTAACATCATT
GGCAACGCTACCTTTGCCATGTTTCAGAAACAACTCTGGCGCATCGGGCTTCCCATACAATCGATAGATT
GTCGCACCTGATTGCCCGACATTATCGCGAGCCCATTTATACCCATATAAATCAGCATCCATGTTGGAAT
TTAATCGCGGCCTAGAGCAAGACGTTTCCCGTTGAATATGGCTCATACTCTTCCTTTTTCAATATTATTG
AAGCATTTATCAGGGTTATTGTCTCATGAGCGGATACATATTTGAATGTATTTAGAAAAATAAACAAATA
GGGGTTCCGCGCACATTTCCCCGAAAAGTGCCACCTGACGTCTAAGAAACCATTATTATCATGACATTAA
CCTATAAAAATAGGCGTATCACGAGGCCCTTTCGTC
