>Addgene plasmid #121350 | pUC57-Kan_GY11_00121271 | addgene partial sequence | sequence record 238239 | M13-F20 5'-TGTAAAACGACGGCCAGT-3'
TTGGTCTCTAAGCTCATCTCATATGCAAATCAAATCTTTCCCAATCAACTTGAATAACATCATCATTATG
AATACCTGGAATAACAGCAATTTGATTTTTAGAAGAATAATGTGGTCTACATTCTCTATCAAATCTAACT
TTAACACCAAAAATATTTTGTTTAGAATTTTTAGCAGCTTTACCATGATGAGAAAAAGAATAAGTACCTT
CTTGAGAATGTTTTCTTCTTCTAGCATCAGTTTCTTGATTTCTATAAACAGTATATTCACATTCAGCTGG
TGGTGGAGTAGAAGAAGAAGCTTTTTTTTTAAAAAAATTAACAAAACCAGCAGCAGTATTAGAAATTCTA
CCTGGTGGTTTAGTTGGAACATCTGGAGAATTAGTTGGAACATCTGGTGGATTAGTTGGAACAGCAGACA
TTAGAGACCAAGTTCCATCCCAATGGCGCGCCGAGCTTGGCTCGAGCATGGTCATAGCTGTTTCCTGTGT
GAAATTGTTATCCGCTCACAATTCCACACAACATACGAGCCGGAAGCATAAAGTGTAAAGCCTGGGGTGC
CTAATGAGTGAGCTAACTCACATTAATTGCGTTGCGCTCACTGCCCGCTTTCCAGTCGGGAAACCTGTCG
TGCCAGCTGCATTAATGAATCGGCCAACGCGCGGGGAGAGGCGGTTTGCGTATTGGGCGCTCTTCCGCTT
CCTCGCTCACTGACTCGCTGCGCTCGGTCGTTCGGCTGCGGCGAGCGGTATCAGCTCACTCAAAGGCGGT
AATACGGTTATCCACAGAATCAGGGGATAACGCAGGAAAGAACATGTGAGCAAAAGGCCAGCAAAAGGCC
